>Addgene plasmid #148213 | pAc5.1B-lambdaN-HA-DmMextli_AA | addgene full sequence | sequence record 355423 | Addgene NGS Result
TAAAAAAAAATCATGAATGGCATCAACTCTGAATCAAATCTTTGCAGATGCACCTACTTCTCATTTCCAC
TGTCACATCATTTTTCCAGATCTCGCTGCCTGTTATGTGGCCCACAAACCAAGACACGTTTTATGGCCAT
TAAAGCTGGCTGATCGTCGCCAAACACCAAATACATAATGAATATGTACACATTCGAGAAAGAAGCGATC
AAAGAAGCGTCTTCGGGCGGAGTAGGAGAATGCGGAGGAGAAGGAGAACGAGCTGATCTAGTATCTCTCC
ACAATCCAATGCCAACTGACCAACTGGCCATATTCGGAGCAATTTGAAGCCAATTTCCATCGCCTGGCGA
TCGCTCCATTCTTGGCTATATGTTTTTCACCGTTACCCGGGGCCATTTTCAAAGACTCGTCGGCAAGATA
AGATTGTGTCACTCGCTGTCTCTCTTCATTTGTCGAAGAATGCTGAGGAATTTCGCGATGACGTCGGCGA
GTATTTTGAAGAATGAGAATAATTTGTATTTATACGAAAATCAGTTAGTGGAATTTTCTACAAAAACATG
TTATCTATAGATAATTTTGTTGCAAAATATGTTGACTATGACAAAGATTGTATGTATATACCTTTAATGT
ATTCTCATTTTCTTATGTATTTATAATGGCAATGATGATACTGATGATATTTTAAGATGATGCCAGACCA
AAAGGCTTGAATTTCTGCGTCTTTTGCCGAACGCAGTGCATGTGCAATTGTTGTTTTTTGGAATATTCAA
TTTTCGGACTGTCCGCTTTGATTTCAGTTTCTTGGCTTATTCAAAAAGCAAAGTAAAGCCAAAAAAGCGA
GATGGCAATACCAAATGCGGCAAAACGGTAGTGGAAGGAAAGGGGTGCGGGGCAGCGGAAGGAAGGGTGG
GGCGGGGCGTGGCGGGGTCTGTGGCTGGGCGCGACGTCACCGACGTTGGAGCCACTCCTTTGACCATGTG
TGCGTGTGTGTATTATTCGTGTCTCGCCACTCGCCGGTTGTTTTTTTCTTTTTATGCTGCGCTCTCTCTA
GCGCCATCTCGCTTACGCATGCTCAACGCACCGCATGTTGCCGTTTCCTTTTATGCGTCATTTTGGCTCG
AAATAGGCAATTATTTAAACAAAGATTAGTCAACGAAAACGCTAAAATAAATAAGTCTACAATATGGTTA
CTTATTGCCATGTGTGTGCAGCCAACGATAGCAACAAAAGCAACAACACAGGTGGCTTTCCCTCTTTCAC
TTTTTGTTTGCAAGCCGCGTGCGAGCAAGACGGCACGACCGGCAAACGCAATTACGCTGACAAAGAGCAG
ACGAAGTTTTGGCGAAAAACATCAAGGCGCCTGATACGAATGCATTTGCAATAACAATTGCGATATTTAA
TATTGTTTATGAAGCTGTTTGACTTCAAAACACACAAAAAAAAAAATAAAACAAATTATTTGAAAGAGAA
TTAGGAATCGGACGCTTATCGTTAGGGTAACAACAAGAAATGCTTACTGAGTCACAGCCTCTGGAAAACT
GCCGCAAGCCAGAGAGAGAGAGAAAAAGAGGGAGAGCAGCTTAGACCGCATGTGCTTGTGTGTGAGGCGT
CTCTCTCTTCGTCTCTGTTGCGCAAACGCATAGACTGCACTGAAAAAATCGATTACCTATTTTTTATGAA
TGAATATTTGCACTATTACTATTCAAAACTATTAAGATAGCAATCACATTCAATAGCCAAATACTATACC
ACCTGAGCGATGCAACGAAATGATCAATTTGAGCAAAAATGCTGCATATTTAGGACGGCATCATTATAGA
AATGCTTCTTGCTGTGTACTTTTCTCTCGTCTGGCAGCTGTTTCGCCGTTATTGTTAAAACCGGCTTAAG
TTAGGTGTGTTTTCTACGACTAGTGAATGCCCTACTAGAAGATGTGTGTTGCACAAAATGTCCCTGGAAT
AACCAATTTGAAGTGCAGATAGCAGTAAACGTAAGCTAATATGAATATTATTTAACTGTAATGTTTTAAT
ATCGCTGGACATTACTAATAAACCCACTATAAACACATGTACATATGTATGTTTTGGCATACAATGAGTA
GTTGGGGAAAAAATGTGTAAAAGCACCGTGACCATCACAGCATAAAGATAACCAGCTGAAGTATCGAATA
TGAGTAACCCCCAAATTGAATCACATGCCGCAACTGATAGGACCCATGGAAGTACACTCTTCATGGCGAT
ATACAAGACACACACAAGCACGAACACCCAGTTGCGGAGGAAATTCTCCGTAAATGAAAACCCAATCGGC
GAACAATTCATACCCATATATGGTAAAAGTTTTGAACGCGACTTGAGAGCGGAGAGCATTGCGGCTGATA
AGGTTTTAGCGCTAAGCGGGCTTTATAAAACGGGCTGCGGGACCAGTTTTCATATCACTACCGTTTGAGT
TCTTGTGCTGTGTGGATACTCCTCCCGACACAAAGCCGCTCCATCAGCCAGCAGTCGTCTAATCCAGAGA
CCCCGGATCGGGGTACCAACATGGACGCACAAACACGACGACGTGAGCGTCGCGCTGAGAAACAAGCTCA
ATGGAAAGCTGCAAACGGTGGATCTCCTCCACATATGGCTTACCCATACGATGTTCCAGATTACGCTCCT
CCAAGCTTGAATTCTATGGCTCACACACACCTGGGACGCGCCGTGAAAAACATTGAGGCGCCACGCCCGT
TGAAGACACAATCGCGATCGTCGTTGAAGAACAGCTACCTGGTGATCGAGGAGCTAATCCAGTTGATAGA
CAACGTGACCGTCGGTCTTCAGTCGTGCAACACCACGCCGGAATCGATCACGCTGCTCCTGCACAACCTC
CGGGTGCATGGACCGCAACTGGAGGCGGTGTCCAAGGATACACTGGACCGGGCCTTCGTCGTTTTCCGCA
ACGCTTCGCAGGACGAACGGCTGAATATAACGACGCGCCTCAAGCTGCTCGAACTCATCGAGCTGCGCGC
CAAGAGCTGGGACAATGACGACACAATCGCGTACTACAAGTCCAAGCAGCAGATCTCCAACGTGGAGCTG
CCTTCGGAATACCAGTACGATGCCGGCGTGCAGCCTGGCGCCTTCAGCACCTCCCCCACATTCGGCGTCA
GCGGCGGTGTTGGTGGCGTTAACGATGGAGCCGCAGCCGCCGCTGCCGCCGTCTTCAATGCAGCATCTGC
AGCTGCAGCCGCCCAAGCTGCGGCCATTGCGGCCGTGGGCACATCCAACCAGCAGCACATGCTGCTGCCG
CCCGGTGAGGTCATTCGTAATTCGGGCAAGTTCCCCAAACCGACCAAGATTCCTGGCAAGACGTACTGCA
AGGACGAGGTCGTGATTCGCAATGCTGACTCCGGCAAAGTAATGGGCATCAAGGGGCGTCGCGTGCACAT
GATCGAGGAGCTAAGCGAAACCATTATATCGTTTCAAAGAGTCAACCCGGGTGCCAAGGAGCGTTTGGTG
CAGATTACTGGTCCAGCTGAGGATAAAATTAACTATGCCAAACAACTGATGGAGGACACCATTCGTCGGA
ACGCCTCGCCGGTGCGCCTGGAACCCGCTCCTGCCGTTGGAGGATCCTGCTCCTCGCTTAACTCGTCCAA
CTCGGACGACGCCATTGTGCAACCAAGAACGCCAACCGGAAGCAGTTTGGCCAACCGGCTAAGCTTCAAC
TCGGCCCAAAACTTCATGACCGCCACCGCTGCTGCACAGCAGATCTCGCAGCAGATGCACCACCAAACGC
ATCACCTGCAGCACCAACAGCAGCAGCAGGTCGCCGCAGTAGCCGCCGCAGCAGCAGCGGCGGCACATGC
TCAGGCGACAGCCGCTGCCGGTAAAGTCTTGCGCCCCAATCAACAGCTGCTAATGCACTCATATTCCACA
AACGATGCTTCCGTAGGTGAATACAAGTTCACGGTCAACGTGGGCCAGCACCTGATCAAGATCACCGGCG
ACTGCTGCGAACTAGTGCGCGTGGCCAAACTCGTGCTCGATGACTATTTTAGCAGCTCGGAGTTTCTGGC
ATCCATTGAGGCTGGCGCCGCCTTCGACGGCACTTCGCTGGTGACCACGCCATCGACTCCGCTTCCCGGA
GCCGGGCCGCCGCAATTTTGGCTGCCCGGCACGGACAGTGGCATTGGACTGAATTGCGTTGTTTCCTCGT
CAGCGAACAACAATGGTGAAGGCGACGACGAGGTGTTCGCTGAGCCCAGCAATGGAGGATCATCGACTAG
CAATCAGAATGGACTGGCCAGATCGCGTCGCAGCCACTTTTCGCGCAAGGAGTCCACGCCGGAGACCAAG
GGCGCTCGGGAAAAGGGTGACTTGGACGATTTGGCAGGCACCAATTCCTTGAAAAGCAATGCATCTCGCG
TTTCTTACGATATTGAACACTTGCTCTACTACTCCATGAGTCCGCACTCGTGGACCCTGCCCACCGACTG
GCAAAAGATGCAGGAGACAGCGCCCTCGATTCTGCGCAACAAGGATCTGCAGGATGAGAGCCAGCGCTTC
GATGGTGATAAGTATCTGGCCAGCATTAAGACGGCCGCCAAGCGAGACATTGTGGCTGCCGATGAGGTCG
AGACTCTGGACGAATAAGGGCCCGCGGTTCGAAGGTAAGCCTATCCCTAACCCTCTCCTCGGTCTCGATT
CTACGCGTACCGGTCATCATCACCATCACCATTGAGTTTAAACCCGCTGATCAGCCTCGACTGTGCCTTC
TAAGGCCTGAGCTCGCTGATCAGCCTCGATCGAGGATCCAGACATGATAAGATACATTGATGAGTTTGGA
CAAACCACAACTAGAATGCAGTGAAAAAAATGCTTTATTTGTGAAATTTGTGATGCTATTGCTTTATTTG
TAACCATTATAAGCTGCAATAAACAAGTTAACAACAACAATTGCATTCATTTTATGTTTCAGGTTCAGGG
GGAGGTGTGGGAGGTTTTTTAAAGCAAGTAAAACCTCTACAAATGTGGTATGGCTGATTATGATCAGTCG
ACCGATGCCCTTGAGAGCCTTCAACCCAGTCAGCTCCTTCCGGTGGGCGCGGGGCATGACTATCGTCGCC
GCACTTATGACTGTCTTCTTTATCATGCAACTCGTAGGACAGGTGCCGGCAGCGCTCTGGGTCATTTTCG
GCGAGGACCGCTTTCGCTGGAGCGCGACGATGATCGGCCTGTCGCTTGCGGTATTCGGAATCTTGCACGC
CCTCGCTCAAGCCTTCGTCACTGGTCCCGCCACCAAACGTTTCGGCGAGAAGCAGGCCATTATCGCCGGC
ATGGCGGCCGACGCGCTGGGCTACGTCTTGCTGGCGTTCGCGACGCGAGGCTGGATGGCCTTCCCCATTA
TGATTCTTCTCGCTTCCGGCGGCATCGGGATGCCCGCGTTGCAGGCCATGCTGTCCAGGCAGGTAGATGA
CGACCATCAGGGACAGCTTCAAGGCCAGCAAAAGGCCAGGAACCGTAAAAAGGCCGCGTTGCTGGCGTTT
TTCCATAGGCTCCGCCCCCCTGACGAGCATCACAAAAATCGACGCTCAAGTCAGAGGTGGCGAAACCCGA
CAGGACTATAAAGATACCAGGCGTTTCCCCCTGGAAGCTCCCTCGTGCGCTCTCCTGTTCCGACCCTGCC
GCTTACCGGATACCTGTCCGCCTTTCTCCCTTCGGGAAGCGTGGCGCTTTCTCATAGCTCACGCTGTAGG
TATCTCAGTTCGGTGTAGGTCGTTCGCTCCAAGCTGGGCTGTGTGCACGAACCCCCCGTTCAGCCCGACC
GCTGCGCCTTATCCGGTAACTATCGTCTTGAGTCCAACCCGGTAAGACACGACTTATCGCCACTGGCAGC
AGCCACTGGTAACAGGATTAGCAGAGCGAGGTATGTAGGCGGTGCTACAGAGTTCTTGAAGTGGTGGCCT
AACTACGGCTACACTAGAAGGACAGTATTTGGTATCTGCGCTCTGCTGAAGCCAGTTACCTTCGGAAAAA
GAGTTGGTAGCTCTTGATCCGGCAAACAAACCACCGCTGGTAGCGGTGGTTTTTTTGTTTGCAAGCAGCA
GATTACGCGCAGAAAAAAAGGATCTCAAGAAGATCCTTTGATCTTTTCTACGGGGTCTGACGCTCAGTGG
AACGAAAACTCACGTTAAGGGATTTTGGTCATGAGATTATCAAAAAGGATCTTCACCTAGATCCTTTTAA
ATTAAAAATGAAGTTTTAAATCAATCTAAAGTATATATGAGTAAACTTGGTCTGACAGTTACCAATGCTT
AATCAGTGAGGCACCTATCTCAGCGATCTGTCTATTTCGTTCATCCATAGTTGCCTGACTCCCCGTCGTG
TAGATAACTACGATACGGGAGGGCTTACCATCTGGCCCCAGTGCTGCAATGATACCGCGAGACCCACGCT
CACCGGCTCCAGATTTATCAGCAATAAACCAGCCAGCCGGAAGGGCCGAGCGCAGAAGTGGTCCTGCAAC
TTTATCCGCCTCCATCCAGTCTATTAATTGTTGCCGGGAAGCTAGAGTAAGTAGTTCGCCAGTTAATAGT
TTGCGCAACGTTGTTGCCATTGCTGCAGGCATCGTGGTGTCACGCTCGTCGTTTGGTATGGCTTCATTCA
GCTCCGGTTCCCAACGATCAAGGCGAGTTACATGATCCCCCATGTTGTGCAAAAAAGCGGTTAGCTCCTT
CGGTCCTCCGATCGTTGTCAGAAGTAAGTTGGCCGCAGTGTTATCACTCATGGTTATGGCAGCACTGCAT
AATTCTCTTACTGTCATGCCATCCGTAAGATGCTTTTCTGTGACTGGTGAGTACTCAACCAAGTCATTCT
GAGAATAGTGTATGCGGCGACCGAGTTGCTCTTGCCCGGCGTCAACACGGGATAATACCGCGCCACATAG
CAGAACTTTAAAAGTGCTCATCATTGGAAAACGTTCTTCGGGGCGAAAACTCTCAAGGATCTTACCGCTG
TTGAGATCCAGTTCGATGTAACCCACTCGTGCACCCAACTGATCTTCAGCATCTTTTACTTTCACCAGCG
TTTCTGGGTGAGCAAAAACAGGAAGGCAAAATGCCGCAAAAAAGGGAATAAGGGCGACACGGAAATGTTG
AATACTCATACTCTTCCTTTTTCAATATTATTGAAGCATTTATCAGGGTTATTGTCTCATGAGCGGATAC
ATATTTGAATGTATTTAGAAAAATAAACAAATAGGGGTTCCGCGCACATTTCCCCGAAAAGTGCCACCTG
ACGTCTAAGAAACCATTATTATCATGACATTAACCTATAAAAATAGGCGTATCACGAGGCCCTTTCGTCT
TCAAGAATTAATTCTATATTCTAAAAACACAAATGATACTTC
Features (pLannotate 1.2.2; 11 found; start..end, strand, type, name):
     12..2521    +  promoter       Ac5 promoter: Drosophila melanogaster actin 5C promoter
   2541..2606    +  CDS            N (fragment): REGN_LAMBD - Experimental evidence at protein level: Swiss-Prot protein existence level 1. Plays a role as a transcriptional antitermination factor that allows the virus to initiate its lytic phase. Activates expression of the delayed viral early genes by modifying host RNA polymerase (RNAP) into a form that is resistant to termination signals. This antitermination function requires the host NusA protein which serves to stabilize the interaction between antitermination protein N and host RNA polymerase. From Escherichia phage lambda (Bacteriophage lambda).
   2631..2657    +  CDS            3xHA (fragment): three tandem HA epitope tags
   2676..4634    +  CDS            mxt: MXT_DROME - Experimental evidence at protein level: Swiss-Prot protein existence level 1. Plays a role in promoting translation. From Drosophila melanogaster (Fruit fly).
   4654..4695    +  CDS            V5 tag: epitope tag from simian virus 5
   4795..4929    -  polyA_signal   SV40 poly(A) signal: SV40 polyadenylation signal
   4952..5036    -  CDS            large T antigen (fragment): large T antigen from SV40 (simian virus 40)
   5037..5484    +  CDS            TcR (fragment): tetracycline efflux protein; tet; confers resistance to tetracycline
   5530..6118    -  rep_origin     ori: high-copy-number ColE1/pMB1/pBR322/pUC origin of replication
   6289..7149    -  CDS            AmpR: β-lactamase; bla; confers resistance to ampicillin, carbenicillin, and related antibiotics
   7150..7254    -  promoter       AmpR promoter: bla
