[The description below was written by a language model from this plasmid's Addgene catalogue record and pLannotate feature annotations shown in this document.]
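Description:
pAc5.1B-lambdaN-HA-DmMextli_AA is a 7,392 nt insect expression plasmid for producing the Drosophila melanogaster protein Mextli (gene mxt, CG2950) in fly cells. The catalogue lists the backbone as unknown, although the name and the annotated parts point to a pAc5.1-type vector. It is propagated in E. coli through a ColE1/pUC-type origin and selected with ampicillin via the β-lactamase gene and its bla promoter. The record describes it as low copy, even though the annotation tool labels the origin as a high-copy type. Short fragments of a tetracycline resistance gene and of SV40 large T antigen are also detected; these appear to be non-functional backbone remnants.

Expression is driven by the constitutive Drosophila actin 5C (Ac5) promoter and terminated by an SV40 polyadenylation signal. The open reading frame begins with a short fragment of the bacteriophage lambda N protein, followed by an HA epitope (annotated as a partial match to a 3xHA tag, consistent in length with a single HA copy) and then the mxt coding sequence, which carries four silent changes relative to the NCBI reference. A vector-derived V5 tag lies downstream of the insert, but the record does not say whether it is in frame or separated from the insert by a stop codon.

The lambda N peptide binds BoxB RNA hairpins, so fusions of this kind are generally used in tethering assays, in which the protein is recruited to a BoxB-containing reporter mRNA to test its effect on translation or mRNA stability, with the HA tag allowing detection. The record itself gives the purpose only as insect expression of DmMextli, and it does not explain the "_AA" suffix.
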