Addgene plasmid #148213: pAc5.1B-lambdaN-HA-DmMextli_AA
Purpose: Insect Expression of DmMextli
Depositing lab: Elisa Izaurralde. Depositing organization: Max Planck Institute for Developmental Biology.
Backbone
  Vector backbone: Unknown
  Vector type: Insect Expression
Growth in bacteria
  Bacterial resistance: Ampicillin, 100 μg/mL
  Growth temperature: 37°C
  Growth strain: DH5alpha
  Copy number: Low Copy
Gene/Insert
  Gene/Insert name: DmMextli
  Species: D. melanogaster (fly)
  Mutation: 4 silent mutations compared to the sequence given by NCBI:NM_164598.
  Entrez Gene: mxt (a.k.a. Dmel_CG2950, BcDNA:GH06479, CG2950, Dmel\CG2950, cg2950)
  Cloning method: Unknown
Terms and licenses: Academic/Nonprofit Terms; Industry Terms: Not Available to Industry
Depositor comments: Plasmids from this collection were made available to the research community and donated after the lab closed. Please note that the sequence provided by the depositing laboratory may be theoretical/predicted or based on Sanger sequencing results. There may be discrepancies between sequencing results obtained by Addgene and the depositor sequence. If an Addgene verified sequence is not available, please contact before placing your order to request that our lab fully sequence the plasmid.
How to cite: pAc5.1B-lambdaN-HA-DmMextli_AA was a gift from Elisa Izaurralde (Addgene plasmid # 148213 ; http://n2t.net/addgene:148213 ; RRID:Addgene_148213)
